Addgene plasmid #149311: pDONR223 SARS-CoV-2 NSP8_nostop
Purpose: Gateway-compatible Entry vector, with insert of NSP8 gene's CDS from SARS-CoV-2 isolate Wuhan-Hu-1. Does not contain stop codon.
Depositing lab: Fritz Roth. Depositing organization: Sinai Health System. Publication: A Comprehensive, Flexible Collection of SARS-CoV-2 Coding Regions. Kim DK, Knapp JJ, Kuang D, Chawla A, Cassonnet P, Lee H, Sheykhkarimli D, Samavarchi-Tehrani P, Abdouni H, Rayhan A, Li R, Pogoutse O, Coyaud E, van der Werf S, Demeret C, Gingras AC, Taipale M, Raught B, Jacob Y, Roth FP. G3 (Bethesda). 2020 Aug 6. pii: g3.120.401554. doi: 10.1534/g3.120.401554. PubMed 32763951.
Backbone
  Vector backbone: pDONR223
  Backbone manufacturer: Rual et al, Genome Res. 14:2128-2135, 2004.
  Backbone size w/o insert (bp): 5005
  Vector type: Gateway-compatible Entry vector
Growth in bacteria
  Bacterial resistance: Spectinomycin, 50 μg/mL
  Growth temperature: 37°C
  Growth strain: DH5alpha
  Copy number: Unknown
Gene/Insert
  Gene/Insert name: NSP8
  Species: SARS-CoV-2 isolate Wuhan-Hu-1
  Insert size (bp): 597
  Mutation: Many synonymous changes due to codon optimization
  Entrez Gene: ORF1ab (a.k.a. GU280_gp01)
  Cloning method: Gateway Cloning
  Sequencing primers: 5′ M13F; 3′ M13R
Resource information
  A portion of this plasmid was derived from a plasmid made by: Synthesized from GenScript
Terms and licenses: Academic/Nonprofit Terms; Industry Terms
How to cite: pDONR223 SARS-CoV-2 NSP8_nostop was a gift from Fritz Roth (Addgene plasmid # 149311 ; http://n2t.net/addgene:149311 ; RRID:Addgene_149311)
