[The description below was written by a language model from this plasmid's Addgene catalogue record and pLannotate feature annotations shown in this document.]
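Description:
pDONR223 SARS-CoV-2 NSP8_nostop is a Gateway-compatible entry clone built on the pDONR223 backbone, carrying the coding sequence for non-structural protein 8 (NSP8) of SARS-CoV-2 isolate Wuhan-Hu-1. NSP8 is one of the mature products of the ORF1ab replicase polyprotein. The roughly 0.6 kb insert was made synthetically and codon-optimised, so it differs from the viral sequence by many synonymous changes. The plasmid is maintained in E. coli through a high-copy ColE1/pUC-type origin and selected with spectinomycin via the aadA (SmR) aminoglycoside adenylyltransferase gene, which lies downstream of a class 1 integron Pc promoter fragment and a remnant of a gentamicin resistance gene. The sequenced clone is 3,387 nt, shorter than the listed empty backbone. This is expected, because the Gateway reaction that creates an entry clone replaces the donor vector's selection cassette with the insert.

The open reading frame sits between two attL recombination sites (annotated attL3 and attL2), which allow LR Clonase-mediated transfer into any compatible destination vector. The automated annotation matches the insert to a fragment of the SARS-CoV-2 replicase polyprotein 1a; the functional text attached to that hit refers to nsp10, but this is a generic polyprotein entry and the catalogue identifies the insert as NSP8. rrnB T1 and T2 terminators upstream insulate the cassette from read-through transcription, and a T7 promoter lies beyond attL2, pointing back toward the insert. No promoter suited to expressing the protein is annotated, as is typical of an entry clone. Because the stop codon is omitted, the ORF can be moved into destination vectors that add C-terminal tags or fusion partners, and it belongs to a collection of SARS-CoV-2 coding regions.
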