Features (pLannotate 1.2.2; 12 found; start..end, strand, type, name):
     54..81      -  terminator     rrnB T2 terminator: transcription terminator T2 from the E. coli rrnB gene
    213..256     +  terminator     rrnB T1 terminator: Escherichia coli rrnB; transcription terminator T1 from the E. coli rrnB gene
    303..339     -  CDS            lacZα (fragment): LacZα fragment of β-galactosidase; lacZ fragment
    356..451     +  protein_bind   attL3: mutant version of attL; recombination site for the Gateway® LR reaction LR Clonase™
    457..1050    +  CDS            R1A_SARS2 (fragment): Experimental evidence at protein level: Swiss-Prot protein existence level 1. [Non-structural protein 10]: Plays a pivotal role in viral transcription by stimulating both nsp14 3'-5' exoribonuclease and nsp16 2'-O-methyltransferase activities. Therefore plays an essential role in viral mRNAs cap methylation. From Severe acute respiratory syndrome coronavirus 2 (2019-nCoV) (SARS-CoV-2).
   1052..1151    -  protein_bind   attL2: mutant version of attL; recombination site for the Gateway® LR reaction LR Clonase™
   1169..1187    -  promoter       T7 promoter: promoter for bacteriophage T7 RNA polymerase
   1377..1400    +  promoter       Pc promoter (fragment): intI1 (promoter lies within the coding sequence); class 1 integron promoter
   1576..1632    +  CDS            GmR (fragment): gentamycin acetyltransferase; aacC1; confers resistance to gentamycin
   1639..2430    +  CDS            SmR: aminoglycoside adenylyltransferase (Murphy, 1985); aadA; confers resistance to spectinomycin and streptomycin
   2523..3111    +  rep_origin     ori: high-copy-number ColE1/pMB1/pBR322/pUC origin of replication
   3294..3386    +  CDS            lacI (fragment): lac repressor; lacI; The lac repressor binds to the lac operator to inhibit transcription in E. coli. This inhibition can be relieved by adding lactose or isopropyl-β-D-thiogalactopyranoside (IPTG).
>Addgene plasmid #149311 | pDONR223 SARS-CoV-2 NSP8_nostop | addgene full sequence | sequence record 296441 | Addgene NGS Result
CGCAACGCAATTAATACGCGTACCGCTAGCCAGGAAGAGTTTGTAGAAACGCAAAAAGGCCATCCGTCAG
GATGGCCTTCTGCTTAGTTTGATGCCTGGCAGTTTATGGCGGGCGTCCTGCCCGCCACCCTCCGGGCCGT
TGCTTCACAACGTTCAAATCCGCTCCCGGCGGATTTGTCCTACTCAGGAGAGCGTTCACCGACAAACAAC
AGATAAAACGAAAGGCCCAGTCTTCCGACTGAGCCTTTCGTTTTATTTGATGCCTGGCAGTTCCCTACTC
TCGCGTTAACGCTAGCATGGATGTTTTCCCAGTCACGACGTTGTAAAACGACGGCCAGTCTTAAGCTCGG
GCCCCAAATAATGATTTTATTTTGACTGATAGTGACCTGTTCGTTGCAACAAATTGATGAGCAATGCTTT
TTTATAATGCCAACTTTGTACAAAAAAGTTGGCATGGCCATCGCTAGCGAGTTCAGCTCCCTGCCTTCCT
ACGCCGCTTTCGCCACCGCTCAGGAGGCTTACGAACAGGCCGTGGCTAACGGCGACTCCGAAGTGGTGCT
GAAGAAGCTGAAGAAGTCCCTGAACGTGGCCAAGTCTGAGTTCGACAGAGACGCCGCTATGCAGCGTAAG
CTGGAAAAGATGGCCGACCAGGCTATGACCCAGATGTACAAGCAGGCTCGCTCTGAGGACAAGAGGGCTA
AGGTGACCAGCGCCATGCAGACCATGCTGTTCACCATGCTGCGCAAGCTGGACAACGACGCTCTGAACAA
CATCATCAACAACGCCAGAGACGGCTGCGTGCCCCTGAACATCATCCCTCTGACCACCGCCGCTAAGCTG
ATGGTGGTCATCCCCGACTACAACACCTACAAGAACACCTGCGACGGAACCACCTTCACCTACGCCTCCG
CTCTGTGGGAGATCCAGCAGGTGGTGGACGCTGACTCTAAGATCGTGCAGCTGTCTGAAATCAGCATGGA
CAACAGCCCAAACCTGGCTTGGCCACTGATCGTGACCGCCCTGCGCGCTAACTCTGCCGTGAAGCTGCAG
TACCCAACTTTCTTGTACAAAGTTGGCATTATAAGAAAGCATTGCTTATCAATTTGTTGCAACGAACAGG
TCACTATCAGTCAAAATAAAATCATTATTTGCCATCCAGCTGATATCCCCTATAGTGAGTCGTATTACAT
GGTCATAGCTGTTTCCTGGCAGCTCTGGCCCGTGTCTCAAAATCTCTGATGTTACATTGCACAAGATAAA
AATATATCATCATGCCTCCTCTAGACCAGCCAGGACAGAAATGCCTCGACTTCGCTGCTACCCAAGGTTG
CCGGGTGACGCACACCGTGGAAACGGATGAAGGCACGAACCCAGTGGACATAAGCCTGTTCGGTTCGTAA
GCTGTAATGCAAGTAGCGTATGCGCTCACGCAACTGGTCCAGAACCTTGACCGAACGCAGCGGTGGTAAC
GGCGCAGTGGCGGTTTTCATGGCTTGTTATGACTGTTTTTTTGGGGTACAGTCTATGCCTCGGGCATCCA
AGCAGCAAGCGCGTTACGCCGTGGGTCGATGTTTGATGTTATGGAGCAGCAACGATGTTACGCAGCAGGG
CAGTCGCCCTAAAACAAAGTTAAACATTATGAGGGAAGCGGTGATCGCCGAAGTATCGACTCAACTATCA
GAGGTAGTTGGCGTCATCGAGCGCCATCTCGAACCGACGTTGCTGGCCGTACATTTGTACGGCTCCGCAG
TGGATGGCGGCCTGAAGCCACACAGTGATATTGATTTGCTGGTTACGGTGACCGTAAGGCTTGATGAAAC
AACGCGGCGAGCTTTGATCAACGACCTTTTGGAAACTTCGGCTTCCCCTGGAGAGAGCGAGATTCTCCGC
GCTGTAGAAGTCACCATTGTTGTGCACGACGACATCATTCCGTGGCGTTATCCAGCTAAGCGCGAACTGC
AATTTGGAGAATGGCAGCGCAATGACATTCTTGCAGGTATCTTCGAGCCAGCCACGATCGACATTGATCT
GGCTATCTTGCTGACAAAAGCAAGAGAACATAGCGTTGCCTTGGTAGGTCCAGCGGCGGAGGAACTCTTT
GATCCGGTTCCTGAACAGGATCTATTTGAGGCGCTAAATGAAACCTTAACGCTATGGAACTCGCCGCCCG
ACTGGGCTGGCGATGAGCGAAATGTAGTGCTTACGTTGTCCCGCATTTGGTACAGCGCAGTAACCGGCAA
AATCGCGCCGAAGGATGTCGCTGCCGACTGGGCAATGGAGCGCCTGCCGGCCCAGTATCAGCCCGTCATA
CTTGAAGCTAGACAGGCTTATCTTGGACAAGAAGAAGATCGCTTGGCCTCGCGCGCAGATCAGTTGGAAG
AATTTGTCCACTACGTGAAAGGCGAGATCACCAAGGTAGTCGGCAAATAACCCTCGAGCCACCCATGACC
AAAATCCCTTAACGTGAGTTACGCGTCGTTCCACTGAGCGTCAGACCCCGTAGAAAAGATCAAAGGATCT
TCTTGAGATCCTTTTTTTCTGCGCGTAATCTGCTGCTTGCAAACAAAAAAACCACCGCTACCAGCGGTGG
TTTGTTTGCCGGATCAAGAGCTACCAACTCTTTTTCCGAAGGTAACTGGCTTCAGCAGAGCGCAGATACC
AAATACTGTTCTTCTAGTGTAGCCGTAGTTAGGCCACCACTTCAAGAACTCTGTAGCACCGCCTACATAC
CTCGCTCTGCTAATCCTGTTACCAGTGGCTGCTGCCAGTGGCGATAAGTCGTGTCTTACCGGGTTGGACT
CAAGACGATAGTTACCGGATAAGGCGCAGCGGTCGGGCTGAACGGGGGGTTCGTGCACACAGCCCAGCTT
GGAGCGAACGACCTACACCGAACTGAGATACCTACAGCGTGAGCTATGAGAAAGCGCCACGCTTCCCGAA
GGGAGAAAGGCGGACAGGTATCCGGTAAGCGGCAGGGTCGGAACAGGAGAGCGCACGAGGGAGCTTCCAG
GGGGAAACGCCTGGTATCTTTATAGTCCTGTCGGGTTTCGCCACCTCTGACTTGAGCGTCGATTTTTGTG
ATGCTCGTCAGGGGGGCGGAGCCTATGGAAAAACGCCAGCAACGCGGCCTTTTTACGGTTCCTGGCCTTT
TGCTGGCCTTTTGCTCACATGTTCTTTCCTGCGTTATCCCCTGATTCTGTGGATAACCGTATTACCGCCT
TTGAGTGAGCTGATACCGCTCGCCGCAGCCGAACGACCGAGCGCAGCGAGTCAGTGAGCGAGGAAGCGGA
AGAGCGCCCAATACGCAAACCGCCTCTCCCCGCGCGTTGGCCGATTCATTAATGCAGCTGGCACGACAGG
TTTCCCGACTGGAAAGCGGGCAGTGAG
