>Addgene plasmid #149311 | pDONR223 SARS-CoV-2 NSP8_nostop | depositor partial sequence | sequence record 291918 | Inserted CDS without stop codon
ATGGCCATCGCTAGCGAGTTCAGCTCCCTGCCTTCCTACGCCGCTTTCGCCACCGCTCAGGAGGCTTACG
AACAGGCCGTGGCTAACGGCGACTCCGAAGTGGTGCTGAAGAAGCTGAAGAAGTCCCTGAACGTGGCCAA
GTCTGAGTTCGACAGAGACGCCGCTATGCAGCGTAAGCTGGAAAAGATGGCCGACCAGGCTATGACCCAG
ATGTACAAGCAGGCTCGCTCTGAGGACAAGAGGGCTAAGGTGACCAGCGCCATGCAGACCATGCTGTTCA
CCATGCTGCGCAAGCTGGACAACGACGCTCTGAACAACATCATCAACAACGCCAGAGACGGCTGCGTGCC
CCTGAACATCATCCCTCTGACCACCGCCGCTAAGCTGATGGTGGTCATCCCCGACTACAACACCTACAAG
AACACCTGCGACGGAACCACCTTCACCTACGCCTCCGCTCTGTGGGAGATCCAGCAGGTGGTGGACGCTG
ACTCTAAGATCGTGCAGCTGTCTGAAATCAGCATGGACAACAGCCCAAACCTGGCTTGGCCACTGATCGT
GACCGCCCTGCGCGCTAACTCTGCCGTGAAGCTGCAG
